Addgene plasmid #90692: FZR1 D9.1 gRNA
Purpose: 3rd generation lentiviral gRNA plasmid targeting human FZR1
Depositing lab: Iain Cheeseman. Depositing organization: Whitehead Institute for Biomedical Research. Publication: Large-Scale Analysis of CRISPR/Cas9 Cell-Cycle Knockouts Reveals the Diversity of p53-Dependent Responses to Cell-Cycle Defects. McKinley KL, Cheeseman IM. Dev Cell. 2017 Feb 27;40(4):405-420.e2. doi: 10.1016/j.devcel.2017.01.012. Epub 2017 Feb 16. PubMed 28216383.
Backbone
  Vector backbone: pLenti-sgRNA
  Backbone manufacturer: Eric Lander & David Sabatini labs (Addgene plasmid #71409)
  Backbone size w/o insert (bp): 9151
  Vector type: Lentiviral, CRISPR
  Selectable markers: Puromycin
Growth in bacteria
  Bacterial resistance: Ampicillin, 100 μg/mL
  Growth temperature: 37°C
  Growth strain: NEB Stable
  Copy number: Unknown
Gene/Insert
  Gene/Insert name: FZR1 (Guide Designation D9.1) (alt name: pKMKO series)
  gRNA/shRNA sequence: CACCgACTGGAGCGTGAACTTCCAC
  Species: H. sapiens (human)
  Promoter: U6
  Cloning method: Restriction Enzyme; 5′ cloning site BsmBI (destroyed during cloning); 3′ cloning site BsmBI (destroyed during cloning)
  Sequencing primers: 5′ hU6-F (5'-GAGGGCCTATTTCCCATGATT-3'); 3′ EF1a-R (5'-CACGGCGACTACTGCACTTA-3')
Terms and licenses: Academic/Nonprofit Terms; Industry Terms: Not Available to Industry
Depositor comments: Please note that gRNA target sequence listed is not strictly the 20nt spacer sequence, but also contains the 5' BsmBI overhang. For more information about knockout human cell lines generated using this plasmid, please see http://cellcycleknockouts.wi.mit.edu/ .
How to cite: FZR1 D9.1 gRNA was a gift from Iain Cheeseman (Addgene plasmid # 90692 ; http://n2t.net/addgene:90692 ; RRID:Addgene_90692)
