[The description below was written by a language model from this plasmid's Addgene catalogue record and pLannotate feature annotations shown in this document.]
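Description:
FZR1 D9.1 gRNA is a third-generation lentiviral CRISPR guide-RNA plasmid built on the pLenti-sgRNA backbone and designed to target the human FZR1 gene. In bacteria it is maintained through a high-copy ColE1/pUC-type origin and selected with ampicillin via the β-lactamase gene. An f1 origin, an SV40 origin and leftover lac/lacZα, T3 and T7 elements from the parental cloning vector are also annotated. The catalogue lists the empty backbone as 9,151 bp, whereas the sequenced plasmid is 7,302 nt. This may reflect loss of a stuffer fragment when the guide was inserted, although the record does not say so.

The viral portion has a chimeric RSV promoter fused to a truncated HIV-1 5' LTR, which permits Tat-independent transcription of the genomic RNA. It is followed by the Ψ packaging signal with a partial gag region, the Rev response element for nuclear export, a cPPT/CTS, a WPRE to boost transcript expression, and a self-inactivating ΔU3 3' LTR followed by an SV40 polyadenylation signal. Between the LTRs, a human U6 RNA polymerase III promoter drives the FZR1-specific spacer joined to the S. pyogenes sgRNA scaffold (annotated as a tracrRNA fragment). The guide oligos were ligated into BsmBI sites that were destroyed during cloning. Downstream, an EF-1α core promoter expresses puromycin N-acetyltransferase so that transduced mammalian cells can be selected.

The plasmid carries no Cas9, so the nuclease must be supplied separately. It belongs to a series of guides used to generate cell-cycle gene knockouts in human cell lines.
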