Features (pLannotate 1.2.2; 28 found; start..end, strand, type, name):
      1..24      +  rep_origin     RSF ori (fragment): Plasmids containing the RSF 1030 origin of replication can be propagated in E. coli cells that contain additional plasmids with compatible origins.
     26..118     +  CDS            lacI (fragment): lac repressor; lacI; The lac repressor binds to the lac operator to inhibit transcription in E. coli. This inhibition can be relieved by adding lactose or isopropyl-β-D-thiogalactopyranoside (IPTG).
    131..152     +  protein_bind   CAP binding site: CAP binding activates transcription in the presence of cAMP. E. coli catabolite activator protein
    167..197     +  promoter       lac promoter: promoter for the E. coli lac operon
    205..221     +  protein_bind   lac operator: The lac repressor binds to the lac operator to inhibit transcription in E. coli. This inhibition can be relieved by adding lactose or isopropyl-β-D-thiogalactopyranoside (IPTG). lac repressor encoded by lacI
    266..284     +  promoter       T3 promoter: promoter for bacteriophage T3 RNA polymerase
    312..538     +  promoter       RSV promoter: Rous sarcoma virus enhancer/promoter
    539..719     +  LTR            5' LTR (truncated): truncated 5' long terminal repeat (LTR) from HIV-1
    766..891     +  misc_feature   HIV-1 Ψ: packaging signal of human immunodeficiency virus type 1
    875..1238    +  CDS            HIV-1 gag (fragment): gag protein from human immunodeficiency virus 1; gag
   1384..1617    +  misc_feature   RRE: The Rev response element (RRE) of HIV-1 allows for Rev-dependent mRNA export from the nucleus to the cytoplasm.
   1994..2020    +  CDS            Rev (fragment): human immunodeficiency virus 1 (HIV-1) Rev protein; rev; enhances nuclear export of unspliced and incompletely spliced viral mRNAs
   2024..2264    +  promoter       U6 promoter: RNA polymerase III promoter for human U6 snRNA
   2312..2379    +  misc_RNA       tracrRNA (fragment): trans-activating CRISPR RNA for the Streptococcus pyogenes CRISPR/Cas9 system
   2428..2545    +  misc_feature   cPPT/CTS: central polypurine tract and central termination sequence of HIV-1
   2614..2825    +  promoter       EF-1α core promoter: core promoter for human elongation factor EF-1α
   2851..3450    +  CDS            PuroR (fragment): puromycin N-acetyltransferase; pac from Streptomyces; confers resistance to puromycin
   3466..4054    +  misc_feature   WPRE: woodchuck hepatitis virus posttranscriptional regulatory element
   4105..4124    +  misc_feature   cPPT/CTS (fragment): central polypurine tract and central termination sequence of HIV-1
   4126..4359    +  LTR            3' LTR (ΔU3): self-inactivating 3' long terminal repeat (LTR) from HIV-1
   4437..4558    +  polyA_signal   SV40 poly(A) signal: SV40 polyadenylation signal
   4598..4733    +  rep_origin     SV40 ori: SV40 origin of replication
   4754..4772    -  promoter       T7 promoter: promoter for bacteriophage T7 RNA polymerase
   4780..4935    +  CDS            lacZα (fragment): LacZα fragment of β-galactosidase; lacZ fragment
   4940..5368    +  rep_origin     f1 ori (sequence partly withheld): f1 bacteriophage origin of replication; arrow indicates direction of (+) strand synthesis
   5421..5525    +  promoter       AmpR promoter: bla
   5526..6386    +  CDS            AmpR: β-lactamase; bla; confers resistance to ampicillin, carbenicillin, and related antibiotics
   6557..7145    +  rep_origin     ori: high-copy-number ColE1/pMB1/pBR322/pUC origin of replication
>Addgene plasmid #90692 | FZR1 D9.1 gRNA | addgene full sequence | sequence record 182685 | Addgene NGS Result
AGTCAGTGAGCGAGGAAGCGGAAGAGCGCCCAATACGCAAACCGCCTCTCCCCGCGCGTTGGCCGATTCA
TTAATGCAGCTGGCACGACAGGTTTCCCGACTGGAAAGCGGGCAGTGAGCGCAACGCAATTAATGTGAGT
TAGCTCACTCATTAGGCACCCCAGGCTTTACACTTTATGCTTCCGGCTCGTATGTTGTGTGGAATTGTGA
GCGGATAACAATTTCACACAGGAAACAGCTATGACCATGATTACGCCAAGCGCGCAATTAACCCTCACTA
AAGGGAACAAAAGCTGGAGCTGCAAGCTTAATGTAGTCTTATGCAATACTCTTGTAGTCTTGCAACATGG
TAACGATGAGTTAGCAACATGCCTTACAAGGAGAGAAAAAGCACCGTGCATGCCGATTGGTGGAAGTAAG
GTGGTACGATCGTGCCTTATTAGGAAGGCAACAGACGGGTCTGACATGGATTGGACGAACCACTGAATTG
CCGCATTGCAGAGATATTGTATTTAAGTGCCTAGCTCGATACATAAACGGGTCTCTCTGGTTAGACCAGA
TCTGAGCCTGGGAGCTCTCTGGCTAACTAGGGAACCCACTGCTTAAGCCTCAATAAAGCTTGCCTTGAGT
GCTTCAAGTAGTGTGTGCCCGTCTGTTGTGTGACTCTGGTAACTAGAGATCCCTCAGACCCTTTTAGTCA
GTGTGGAAAATCTCTAGCAGTGGCGCCCGAACAGGGACTTGAAAGCGAAAGGGAAACCAGAGGAGCTCTC
TCGACGCAGGACTCGGCTTGCTGAAGCGCGCACGGCAAGAGGCGAGGGGCGGCGACTGGTGAGTACGCCA
AAAATTTTGACTAGCGGAGGCTAGAAGGAGAGAGATGGGTGCGAGAGCGTCAGTATTAAGCGGGGGAGAA
TTAGATCGCGATGGGAAAAAATTCGGTTAAGGCCAGGGGGAAAGAAAAAATATAAATTAAAACATATAGT
ATGGGCAAGCAGGGAGCTAGAACGATTCGCAGTTAATCCTGGCCTGTTAGAAACATCAGAAGGCTGTAGA
CAAATACTGGGACAGCTACAACCATCCCTTCAGACAGGATCAGAAGAACTTAGATCATTATATAATACAG
TAGCAACCCTCTATTGTGTGCATCAAAGGATAGAGATAAAAGACACCAAGGAAGCTTTAGACAAGATAGA
GGAAGAGCAAAACAAAAGTAAGACCACCGCACAGCAAGCGGCCGCTGATCTTCAGACCTGGAGGAGGAGA
TATGAGGGACAATTGGAGAAGTGAATTATATAAATATAAAGTAGTAAAAATTGAACCATTAGGAGTAGCA
CCCACCAAGGCAAAGAGAAGAGTGGTGCAGAGAGAAAAAAGAGCAGTGGGAATAGGAGCTTTGTTCCTTG
GGTTCTTGGGAGCAGCAGGAAGCACTATGGGCGCAGCGTCAATGACGCTGACGGTACAGGCCAGACAATT
ATTGTCTGGTATAGTGCAGCAGCAGAACAATTTGCTGAGGGCTATTGAGGCGCAACAGCATCTGTTGCAA
CTCACAGTCTGGGGCATCAAGCAGCTCCAGGCAAGAATCCTGGCTGTGGAAAGATACCTAAAGGATCAAC
AGCTCCTGGGGATTTGGGGTTGCTCTGGAAAACTCATTTGCACCACTGCTGTGCCTTGGAATGCTAGTTG
GAGTAATAAATCTCTGGAACAGATTTGGAATCACACGACCTGGATGGAGTGGGACAGAGAAATTAACAAT
TACACAAGCTTAATACACTCCTTAATTGAAGAATCGCAAAACCAGCAAGAAAAGAATGAACAAGAATTAT
TGGAATTAGATAAATGGGCAAGTTTGTGGAATTGGTTTAACATAACAAATTGGCTGTGGTATATAAAATT
ATTCATAATGATAGTAGGAGGCTTGGTAGGTTTAAGAATAGTTTTTGCTGTACTTTCTATAGTGAATAGA
GTTAGGCAGGGATATTCACCATTATCGTTTCAGACCCACCTCCCAACCCCGAGGGGACCCAGAGAGGGCC
TATTTCCCATGATTCCTTCATATTTGCATATACGATACAAGGCTGTTAGAGAGATAATTAGAATTAATTT
GACTGTAAACACAAAGATATTAGTACAAAATACGTGACGTAGAAAGTAATAATTTCTTGGGTAGTTTGCA
GTTTTAAAATTATGTTTTAAAATGGACTATCATATGCTTACCGTAACTTGAAAGTATTTCGATTTCTTGG
CTTTATATATCTTGTGGAAAGGACGAAACACCGACTGGAGCGTGAACTTCCACGTTTAAGAGCTATGCTG
GAAACAGCATAGCAAGTTTAAATAAGGCTAGTCCGTTATCAACTTGAAAAAGTGGCACCGAGTCGGTGCT
TTTTTTGAATTCTAGATCTTGAGACAAATGGCAGTATTCATCCACAATTTTAAAAGAAAAGGGGGGATTG
GGGGGTACAGTGCAGGGGAAAGAATAGTAGACATAATAGCAACAGACATACAAACTAAAGAATTACAAAA
ACAAATTACAAAAATTCAAAATTTTCGGGTTTATTACAGGGACAGCAGAGATCCACTTTGGCGCCGGCTC
GAGTGGCTCCGGTGCCCGTCAGTGGGCAGAGCGCACATCGCCCACAGTCCCCGAGAAGTTGGGGGGAGGG
GTCGGCAATTGAACCGGTGCCTAGAGAAGGTGGCGCGGGGTAAACTGGGAAAGTGATGTCGTGTACTGGC
TCCGCCTTTTTCCCGAGGGTGGGGGAGAACCGTATATAAGTGCAGTAGTCGCCGTGAACGTTCTTTTTCG
CAACGGGTTTGCCGCCAGAACACAGGTGTCGTGACGCGGGATCCGCCACCATGACCGAGTACAAGCCCAC
GGTGCGCCTCGCCACCCGCGACGACGTCCCCAGGGCCGTACGCACCCTCGCCGCCGCGTTCGCCGACTAC
CCCGCCACGCGCCACACCGTCGATCCGGACCGCCACATCGAGCGGGTCACCGAGCTGCAAGAACTCTTCC
TCACGCGCGTCGGGCTCGACATCGGCAAGGTGTGGGTCGCGGACGACGGCGCCGCGGTGGCGGTCTGGAC
CACGCCGGAGAGCGTCGAAGCGGGGGCGGTGTTCGCCGAGATCGGCCCGCGCATGGCCGAGTTGAGCGGT
TCCCGGCTGGCCGCGCAGCAACAGATGGAAGGCCTCCTGGCGCCGCACCGGCCCAAGGAGCCCGCGTGGT
TCCTGGCCACCGTCGGAGTCTCGCCCGACCACCAGGGCAAGGGTCTGGGCAGCGCCGTCGTGCTCCCCGG
AGTGGAGGCGGCCGAGCGCGCCGGGGTGCCCGCCTTCCTGGAGACCTCCGCGCCCCGCAACCTCCCCTTC
TACGAGCGGCTCGGCTTCACCGTCACCGCCGACGTCGAGGTGCCCGAAGGACCGCGCACCTGGTGCATGA
CCCGCAAGCCCGGTGCCTGAACGCGTTAAGTCGACAATCAACCTCTGGATTACAAAATTTGTGAAAGATT
GACTGGTATTCTTAACTATGTTGCTCCTTTTACGCTATGTGGATACGCTGCTTTAATGCCTTTGTATCAT
GCTATTGCTTCCCGTATGGCTTTCATTTTCTCCTCCTTGTATAAATCCTGGTTGCTGTCTCTTTATGAGG
AGTTGTGGCCCGTTGTCAGGCAACGTGGCGTGGTGTGCACTGTGTTTGCTGACGCAACCCCCACTGGTTG
GGGCATTGCCACCACCTGTCAGCTCCTTTCCGGGACTTTCGCTTTCCCCCTCCCTATTGCCACGGCGGAA
CTCATCGCCGCCTGCCTTGCCCGCTGCTGGACAGGGGCTCGGCTGTTGGGCACTGACAATTCCGTGGTGT
TGTCGGGGAAATCATCGTCCTTTCCTTGGCTGCTCGCCTGTGTTGCCACCTGGATTCTGCGCGGGACGTC
CTTCTGCTACGTCCCTTCGGCCCTCAATCCAGCGGACCTTCCTTCCCGCGGCCTGCTGCCGGCTCTGCGG
CCTCTTCCGCGTCTTCGCCTTCGCCCTCAGACGAGTCGGATCTCCCTTTGGGCCGCCTCCCCGCGTCGAC
TTTAAGACCAATGACTTACAAGGCAGCTGTAGATCTTAGCCACTTTTTAAAAGAAAAGGGGGGACTGGAA
GGGCTAATTCACTCCCAACGAAGACAAGATCTGCTTTTTGCTTGTACTGGGTCTCTCTGGTTAGACCAGA
TCTGAGCCTGGGAGCTCTCTGGCTAACTAGGGAACCCACTGCTTAAGCCTCAATAAAGCTTGCCTTGAGT
GCTTCAAGTAGTGTGTGCCCGTCTGTTGTGTGACTCTGGTAACTAGAGATCCCTCAGACCCTTTTAGTCA
GTGTGGAAAATCTCTAGCAGTACGTATAGTAGTTCATGTCATCTTATTATTCAGTATTTATAACTTGCAA
AGAAATGAATATCAGAGAGTGAGAGGAACTTGTTTATTGCAGCTTATAATGGTTACAAATAAAGCAATAG
CATCACAAATTTCACAAATAAAGCATTTTTTTCACTGCATTCTAGTTGTGGTTTGTCCAAACTCATCAAT
GTATCTTATCATGTCTGGCTCTAGCTATCCCGCCCCTAACTCCGCCCATCCCGCCCCTAACTCCGCCCAG
TTCCGCCCATTCTCCGCCCCATGGCTGACTAATTTTTTTTATTTATGCAGAGGCCGAGGCCGCCTCGGCC
TCTGAGCTATTCCAGAAGTAGTGAGGAGGCTTTTTTGGAGGCCTAGGGACGTACCCAATTCGCCCTATAG
TGAGTCGTATTACGCGCGCTCACTGGCCGTCGTTTTACAACGTCGTGACTGGGAAAACCCTGGCGTTACC
CAACTTAATCGCCTTGCAGCACATCCCCCTTTCGCCAGCTGGCGTAATAGCGAAGAGGCCCGCACCGATC
GCCCTTCCCAACAGTTGCGCAGCCTGAATGGCGAATGGG
[124 nt withheld, positions 4940-5063]
C
[91 nt withheld, positions 5065-5155]
A
[49 nt withheld, positions 5157-5205]
CCTTTGACGTTGGAGTCCACGTTCTTT
[37 nt withheld, positions 5233-5269]
ACCCTATCTCGGTCTATTCTTTTGATTTATAAGGGATTTTGCCGATTTCGGCCTATTGGTTAAAAAATGA
GCTGATTTAACAAAAATTTAACGCGAATTTTAACAAAATATTAACGCTTACAATTTAGGTGGCACTTTTC
GGGGAAATGTGCGCGGAACCCCTATTTGTTTATTTTTCTAAATACATTCAAATATGTATCCGCTCATGAG
ACAATAACCCTGATAAATGCTTCAATAATATTGAAAAAGGAAGAGTATGAGTATTCAACATTTCCGTGTC
GCCCTTATTCCCTTTTTTGCGGCATTTTGCCTTCCTGTTTTTGCTCACCCAGAAACGCTGGTGAAAGTAA
AAGATGCTGAAGATCAGTTGGGTGCACGAGTGGGTTACATCGAACTGGATCTCAACAGCGGTAAGATCCT
TGAGAGTTTTCGCCCCGAAGAACGTTTTCCAATGATGAGCACTTTTAAAGTTCTGCTATGTGGCGCGGTA
TTATCCCGTATTGACGCCGGGCAAGAGCAACTCGGTCGCCGCATACACTATTCTCAGAATGACTTGGTTG
AGTACTCACCAGTCACAGAAAAGCATCTTACGGATGGCATGACAGTAAGAGAATTATGCAGTGCTGCCAT
AACCATGAGTGATAACACTGCGGCCAACTTACTTCTGACAACGATCGGAGGACCGAAGGAGCTAACCGCT
TTTTTGCACAACATGGGGGATCATGTAACTCGCCTTGATCGTTGGGAACCGGAGCTGAATGAAGCCATAC
CAAACGACGAGCGTGACACCACGATGCCTGTAGCAATGGCAACAACGTTGCGCAAACTATTAACTGGCGA
ACTACTTACTCTAGCTTCCCGGCAACAATTAATAGACTGGATGGAGGCGGATAAAGTTGCAGGACCACTT
CTGCGCTCGGCCCTTCCGGCTGGCTGGTTTATTGCTGATAAATCTGGAGCCGGTGAGCGTGGGTCTCGCG
GTATCATTGCAGCACTGGGGCCAGATGGTAAGCCCTCCCGTATCGTAGTTATCTACACGACGGGGAGTCA
GGCAACTATGGATGAACGAAATAGACAGATCGCTGAGATAGGTGCCTCACTGATTAAGCATTGGTAACTG
TCAGACCAAGTTTACTCATATATACTTTAGATTGATTTAAAACTTCATTTTTAATTTAAAAGGATCTAGG
TGAAGATCCTTTTTGATAATCTCATGACCAAAATCCCTTAACGTGAGTTTTCGTTCCACTGAGCGTCAGA
CCCCGTAGAAAAGATCAAAGGATCTTCTTGAGATCCTTTTTTTCTGCGCGTAATCTGCTGCTTGCAAACA
AAAAAACCACCGCTACCAGCGGTGGTTTGTTTGCCGGATCAAGAGCTACCAACTCTTTTTCCGAAGGTAA
CTGGCTTCAGCAGAGCGCAGATACCAAATACTGTTCTTCTAGTGTAGCCGTAGTTAGGCCACCACTTCAA
GAACTCTGTAGCACCGCCTACATACCTCGCTCTGCTAATCCTGTTACCAGTGGCTGCTGCCAGTGGCGAT
AAGTCGTGTCTTACCGGGTTGGACTCAAGACGATAGTTACCGGATAAGGCGCAGCGGTCGGGCTGAACGG
GGGGTTCGTGCACACAGCCCAGCTTGGAGCGAACGACCTACACCGAACTGAGATACCTACAGCGTGAGCT
ATGAGAAAGCGCCACGCTTCCCGAAGGGAGAAAGGCGGACAGGTATCCGGTAAGCGGCAGGGTCGGAACA
GGAGAGCGCACGAGGGAGCTTCCAGGGGGAAACGCCTGGTATCTTTATAGTCCTGTCGGGTTTCGCCACC
TCTGACTTGAGCGTCGATTTTTGTGATGCTCGTCAGGGGGGCGGAGCCTATGGAAAAACGCCAGCAACGC
GGCCTTTTTACGGTTCCTGGCCTTTTGCTGGCCTTTTGCTCACATGTTCTTTCCTGCGTTATCCCCTGAT
TCTGTGGATAACCGTATTACCGCCTTTGAGTGAGCTGATACCGCTCGCCGCAGCCGAACGACCGAGCGCA
GCG
